>Addgene plasmid #78156 | TRCN0000338399 | addgene partial sequence | sequence record 148655 | WPRE-R 5'-CATAGCGTAAAAGGAGCAACA-3'
ATCCAGAGGTTGATTGTCGACTTAACGCGTTCAGGCACCGGGCTTGCGGGTCATGCACCAGGTGCGCGGT
CCTTCGGGCACCTCGACGTCGGCGGTGACGGTGAAGCCGAGCCGCTCGTAGAAGGGGAGGTTGCGGGGCG
CGGAGGTCTCCAGGAAGGCGGGCACCCCGGCGCGCTCGGCCGCCTCCACTCCGGGGAGCACGACGGCGCT
GCCCAGACCCTTGCCCTGGTGGTCGGGCGAGACGCCGACGGTGGCCAGGAACCACGCGGGCTCCTTGGGC
CGGTGCGGCGCCAGGAGGCCTTCCATCTGTTGCTGCGCGGCCAGCCGGGAACCGCTCAACTCGGCCATGC
GCGGGCCGATCTCGGCGAACACCGCCCCCGCTTCGACGCTCTCCGGCGTGGTCCAGACCGCCACGGCGGC
GCCGTCGTCCGCGACCCACACCTTGCCGATGTCGAGCCCGACGCGCGTGAGGAAGAGTTCTTGCAGCTCG
GTGACCCGCTCGATGTGGCGGTCCGGATCGACGGTGTGGCGCGTGGCGGGGTAGTCGGCGAACGCGGCGG
CGAGGGTGCGTACGGCCCTGGGGACGTCGTCGCGGGTGGCGAGGCGCACCGTGGGCTTGTACTCGGTCAT
GGTAAGCTCCGGTGGATCCCCCTGGGGAGAGAGGTCGGTGATTCGGTCAACGAGGGAGCCGACTGCCGAC
GTGCGCTCCGGAGGCTTGCAGAATGCGGAACACCGCGCGGGCAGGAACAGGGCCCACACTACCGC
