>Addgene plasmid #78156 | TRCN0000338399 | addgene partial sequence | sequence record 148658 | hU6-F 5'-GAGGGCCTATTTCCCATGATT-3'
AGGCTGTTAGAGAGATAATTAGAATTAATTTGACTGTAAACACAAAGATATTAGTACAAAATACGTGACG
TAGAAAGTAATAATTTCTTGGGTAGTTTGCAGTTTTAAAATTATGTTTTAAAATGGACTATCATATGCTT
ACCGTAACTTGAAAGTATTTCGATTTCTTGGCTTTATATATCTTGTGGAAAGGACGAGGTACCGGCCTCA
CCTACAAGATGCTCAACTCGAGTTGAGCATCTTGTAGGTGAGGTTTTTGAATTCTAGATCTTGAGACAAA
TGGCAGTATTCATCCACAATTTTAAAAGAAAAGGGGGGATTGGGGGGTACAGTGCAGGGGAAAGAATAGT
AGACATAATAGCAACAGACATACAAACTAAAGAATTACAAAAACAAATTACAAAAATTCAAAATTTTCGG
GTTTATTACAGGGACAGCAGAGATCCACTTTGGCGCCGGCTCGAGGGGGCCCGGGTTGCGCCTTTTCCAA
GGCAGCCCTGGGTTTGCGCAGGGACGCGGCTGCTCTGGGCGTGGTTCCGGGAAACGCAGCGGCGCCGACC
CTGGGTCTCGCACATTCTTCACGTCCGTTCGCAGCGTCACCCGGATCTTCGCCGCTACCCTTGTGGGCCC
CCCGGCGACGCTTCCTGCTCCGCCCCTAAGTCGGGAAGGTTCCTTGCGGTTCGCGGCGTGCCGGACGTGA
CAAACGGAAGCCGCACGTCTCACTAGTACCCTCGCAGACGGACAGCGCCAGGGAGCAATGGCAGCGCGCC
GACCGCGATGGGCTGTGGCCAATAGCGGCTGCTCAGCAGGGCGCGCCGAGAGCAGCGGCCGGGAAGGGGC
GGTGCGGGAGGCGGGGGTGTGGGGCGGTA
