[The description below was written by a language model from this plasmid's Addgene catalogue record.]
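Description:
TRCN0000338399 is a lentiviral RNAi plasmid built on the pLKO_TRC005 backbone, part of the shRNA vector series developed by The RNAi Consortium, from which a portion of this construct derives. It carries a short hairpin RNA directed against the coding sequence of human XPO1 (also known as CRM1 or exportin 1), the nuclear export receptor, designed against the NM_003400.3 reference transcript. The hairpin is expressed from the human U6 promoter, an RNA polymerase III promoter commonly used for shRNAs because it yields small transcripts with defined ends, which the cellular RNAi machinery processes into a guide strand that triggers knockdown of the target mRNA.

In bacteria the plasmid is maintained under ampicillin selection, and the recommended recombination-deficient host strain reflects the usual need to keep the repeated lentiviral sequences stable. As a lentiviral transfer vector it is meant to be packaged into viral particles that integrate the shRNA cassette into the genome of mammalian target cells, and a puromycin marker allows selection of stably transduced cells. The listed WPRE-directed sequencing primer indicates that a woodchuck posttranscriptional regulatory element lies downstream of the hairpin, but no feature table is provided. Other details, such as the promoter driving puromycin resistance, the LTR configuration, the bacterial origin and the copy number, are therefore not stated in the record.

The construct is intended for stable loss-of-function studies of XPO1 in human cells. It was deposited in connection with work combining genetic and pharmacologic screening to identify dependencies in rare cancers.
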