Addgene plasmid #78156: TRCN0000338399
Purpose: shXPO1 targeting CDS
Depositing lab: William Hahn. Depositing organization: Dana-Farber Cancer Institute. Publication: Integrated genetic and pharmacologic interrogation of rare cancers. Hong AL, Tseng YY, Cowley GS, Jonas O, Cheah JH, Kynnap BD, Doshi MB, Oh C, Meyer SC, Church AJ, Gill S, Bielski CM, Keskula P, Imamovic A, Howell S, Kryukov GV, Clemons PA, Tsherniak A, Vazquez F, Crompton BD, Shamji AF, Rodriguez-Galindo C, Janeway KA, Roberts CW, Stegmaier K, van Hummelen P, Cima MJ, Langer RS, Garraway LA, Schreiber SL, Root DE, Hahn WC, Boehm JS. Nat Commun. 2016 Jun 22;7:11987. doi: 10.1038/ncomms11987. PubMed 27329820.
Backbone
  Vector backbone: pLKO_TRC005
  Vector type: Lentiviral, RNAi
  Selectable markers: Puromycin
Growth in bacteria
  Bacterial resistance: Ampicillin, 100 μg/mL
  Growth temperature: 37°C
  Growth strain: NEB Stable
  Copy number: Unknown
Gene/Insert
  Gene/Insert name: XPO1
  gRNA/shRNA sequence: CCTCACCTACAAGATGCTCAA
  Species: H. sapiens (human)
  GenBank ID: NM_003400.3 NM_003400.3
  Entrez Gene: XPO1 (a.k.a. CRM-1, CRM1, emb, exp1)
  Promoter: hU6
  Cloning method: Unknown
  Sequencing primers: 5′ hU6-F; 3′ WPRE-R
Resource information
  A portion of this plasmid was derived from a plasmid made by: The RNAi Consortium / Broad Institute
Terms and licenses: Academic/Nonprofit Terms; Industry Terms: Not Available to Industry
How to cite: TRCN0000338399 was a gift from William Hahn (Addgene plasmid # 78156 ; http://n2t.net/addgene:78156 ; RRID:Addgene_78156)
